Addgene plasmid #55847: mRuby-BaxAlpha-C-15
Purpose: Localization: , Excitation: 558, Emission: 605
Depositing lab: Michael Davidson. Depositing organization: Florida State University, Tallahassee.
Backbone
  Vector backbone: mRuby-C1
  Backbone size w/o insert (bp): 4750
  Vector type: Mammalian Expression
  Selectable markers: Neomycin (select with G418)
Growth in bacteria
  Bacterial resistance: Kanamycin, 50 μg/mL
  Growth temperature: 37°C
  Growth strain: DH5alpha
  Copy number: High Copy
Gene/Insert
  Gene/Insert name: BaxAlpha
  Promoter: CMV
  Tag / fusion protein: mRuby (N terminal on backbone)
  Cloning method: Unknown
  Sequencing primers: 5′ CMV-F; 3′ SV40pA-R
Terms and licenses: Academic/Nonprofit Terms; Industry Terms
Depositor comments: . Excitation = 558; Emission = 605
How to cite: mRuby-BaxAlpha-C-15 was a gift from Michael Davidson (Addgene plasmid # 55847 ; http://n2t.net/addgene:55847 ; RRID:Addgene_55847)
