[The description below was written by a language model from this plasmid's Addgene catalogue record.]
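Description:
mRuby-BaxAlpha-C-15 is a mammalian expression plasmid built on the mRuby-C1 backbone (about 4.75 kb without the insert), a C1-style fluorescent protein fusion vector in which the gene of interest is placed downstream of the fluorescent protein coding sequence. It is propagated in E. coli as a high-copy plasmid under kanamycin selection. It also carries a neomycin resistance marker, so that transfected mammalian cells can be selected with G418, for example to derive stable lines. No feature table accompanies the record, so the origin of replication and the other backbone elements are not listed. The use of an SV40 polyA reverse sequencing primer does, however, suggest an SV40 polyadenylation signal downstream of the insert.

The payload is BaxAlpha, the alpha isoform of the pro-apoptotic Bcl-2 family protein Bax, expressed from the CMV promoter, a strong constitutive promoter in most mammalian cell types. mRuby, a red fluorescent protein with a recorded excitation maximum of 558 nm and emission maximum of 605 nm, is fused to the N terminus of BaxAlpha. The "C-15" in the name probably refers to the fusion orientation and the linker length, but the record does not explain it. The species of origin of the Bax sequence, the cloning method and the insert size are not stated either.

The localization field in the purpose entry is blank, so the expected subcellular pattern is not recorded. Constructs of this kind are generally used for live-cell or fixed-cell fluorescence imaging of the tagged protein, here to follow the distribution of Bax in the red channel.
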