>Addgene plasmid #55847 | mRuby-BaxAlpha-C-15 | addgene partial sequence | sequence record 150774 | CMV-F 5'-CGCAAATGGGCGGTAGGCGTG-3'
AGCAGAGCTGGTTTAGTGAACCGTCAGATCCGCTAGCGCTACCGGTCGCCACCATGAACAGCCTGATCAA
AGAAAACATGCGGATGAAGGTGGTGCTGGAAGGCAGCGTGAACGGCCACCAGTTCAAGTGCACCGGCGAG
GGCGAGGGCAACCCCTACATGGGCACCCAGACCATGCGGATCAAAGTGATCGAGGGCGGACCTCTGCCCT
TCGCCTTCGACATCCTGGCCACATCCTTCATGTACGGCAGCCGGACCTTCATCAAGTACCCCAAGGGCAT
CCCCGATTTCTTCAAGCAGAGCTTCCCCGAGGGCTTCACCTGGGAGAGAGTGACCAGATACGAGGACGGC
GGCGTGATCACCGTGATGCAGGACACCAGCCTGGAAGATGGCTGCCTGGTGTACCATGCCCAGGTCAGGG
GCGTGAATTTTCCCAGCAACGGCGCCGTGATGCAGAAGAAAACCAAGGGCTGGGAGCCCAACACCGAGAT
GATGTACCCCGCTGACGGCGGACTGAGAGGCTACACCCACATGGCCCTGAAGGTGGACGGCGGAGGGCAC
CTGAGCTGCAGCTTCGTGACCACCTACCGATCCAAGAAAACCGTGGGCAACATCAAGATGCCCGGCATCC
ACGCCGTGGACCACCGGCTGGAAAGGCTGGAAGAGTCCGACAACGAGATGTTCGTGGTGCAGCGGGAGCA
CGCCGTGGCCAAGTTCGCCGGCCTGGGCGGAGGGTCCGGACTCAGATCTCGAGCTCAAGCTTCGAATTCT
GCAGTCGACATGGACGGGTCCGGGGAGCAGCCCAGAGGCGGGGGGCCCACCAGCTCTGAGCAGATCATGA
AGACAGGG
